>Addgene plasmid #171422 | GST-NDP52 | addgene full sequence | sequence record 337512 | Addgene NGS Result
CGTCTCACTGGTGAAAAGAAAAACCACCCTGGCGCCCAATACGCAAACCGCCTCTCCCCGCGCGTTGGCC
GATTCATTAATGCAGCTGGCACGACAGGTTTCCCGACTGGAAAGCGGGCAGTGAGCGCAACGCAATTAAT
GTAAGTTAGCTCACTCATTAGGCACCCCAGGCTTTACACTTTATGCTTCCGGCTCGTATGTTGTGTGGAA
TTGTGAGCGGATAACAATTTCACACAGGAAACAGCTATGACCATGATTACGGATTCACTGGCCGTCGTTT
TACAACGTCGTGACTGGGAAAACCCTGGCGTTACCCAACTTAATCGCCTTGCAGCACATCCCCCTTTCGC
CAGCTGGCGTAATAGCGAAGAGGCCCGCACCGATCGCCCTTCCCAACAGTTGCGCAGCCTGAATGGCGAA
TGGCGCTTTGCCTGGTTTCCGGCACCAGAAGCGGTGCCGGAAAGCTGGCTGGAGTGCGATCTTCCTGAGG
CCGATACTGTCGTCGTCCCCTCAAACTGGCAGATGCACGGTTACGATGCGCCCATCTACACCAACGTGAC
CTATCCCATTACGGTCAATCCGCCGTTTGTTCCCACGGAGAATCCGACGGGTTGTTACTCGCTCACATTT
AATGTTGATGAAAGCTGGCTACAGGAAGGCCAGACGCGAATTATTTTTGATGGCGTTGGAATTAGCTTAT
CGACTGCACGGTGCACCAATGCTTCTGGCGTCAGGCAGCCATCGGAAGCTGTGGTATGGCTGTGCAGGTC
GTAAATCACTGCATAATTCGTGTCGCTCAAGGCGCACTCCCGTTCTGGATAATGTTTTTTGCGCCGACAT
CATAACGGTTCTGGCAAATATTCTGAAATGAGCTGTTGACAATTAATCATCGGCTCGTATAATGTGTGGA
ATTGTGAGCGGATAACAATTTCACACAGGAAACAGTATTCATGTCCCCTATACTAGGTTATTGGAAAATT
AAGGGCCTTGTGCAACCCACTCGACTTCTTTTGGAATATCTTGAAGAAAAATATGAAGAGCATTTGTATG
AGCGCGATGAAGGTGATAAATGGCGAAACAAAAAGTTTGAATTGGGTTTGGAGTTTCCCAATCTTCCTTA
TTATATTGATGGTGATGTTAAATTAACACAGTCTATGGCCATCATACGTTATATAGCTGACAAGCACAAC
ATGTTGGGTGGTTGTCCAAAAGAGCGTGCAGAGATTTCAATGCTTGAAGGAGCGGTTTTGGATATTAGAT
ACGGTGTTTCGAGAATTGCATATAGTAAAGACTTTGAAACTCTCAAAGTTGATTTTCTTAGCAAGCTACC
TGAAATGCTGAAAATGTTCGAAGATCGTTTATGTCATAAAACATATTTAAATGGTGATCATGTAACCCAT
CCTGACTTCATGTTGTATGACGCTCTTGATGTTGTTTTATACATGGACCCAATGTGCCTGGATGCGTTCC
CAAAATTAGTTTGTTTTAAAAAACGTATTGAAGCTATCCCACAAATTGATAAGTACTTGAAATCCAGCAA
GTATATAGCATGGCCTTTGCAGGGCTGGCAAGCCACGTTTGGTGGTGGCGACCATCCTCCAAAAATCGAT
ATGGAGGAGACCATCAAAGATCCCCCCACATCAGCTGTCTTGCTGGATCACTGTCATTTCTCTCAGGTCA
TCTTTAACAGTGTGGAGAAGTTCTACATCCCTGGAGGGGACGTCACATGTCATTATACCTTCACCCAGCA
TTTCATCCCTCGTCGAAAGGATTGGATTGGCATCTTTAGAGTGGGGTGGAAGACAACCCGTGAGTATTAC
ACCTTCATGTGGGTTACTTTGCCCATTGACCTAAACAACAAATCAGCTAAACAGCAGGAAGTCCAATTCA
AAGCTTACTACCTGCCCAAGGATGATGAGTATTACCAGTTCTGCTATGTGGATGAGGATGGTGTGGTCCG
GGGAGCAAGTATTCCTTTCCAATTCCGTCCAGAAAATGAGGAAGACATCCTGGTTGTTACCACTCAGGGA
GAGGTGGAAGAGATTGAGCAGCACAACAAGGAGCTTTGCAAAGAAAACCAGGAGCTGAAGGACAGCTGTA
TCAGCCTCCAGAAGCAGAACTCAGACATGCAGGCTGAGCTCCAAAAGAAGCAGGAGGAGCTAGAAACCCT
ACAGAGCATCAATAAGAAGTTGGAACTGAAAGTGAAAGAACAGAAGGACTATTGGGAGACAGAGCTGCTT
CAACTGAAAGAACAAAACCAGAAGATGTCCTCAGAAAATGAGAAGATGGGAATCAGAGTGGATCAGCTTC
AGGCCCAGCTGTCAACTCAAGAGAAAGAAATGGAGAAGCTTGTTCAGGGAGATCAAGATAAGACAGAGCA
GTTAGAGCAGCTGAAAAAGGAAAATGACCACCTCTTTCTCAGTTTAACTGAACAGAGGAAGGACCAGAAG
AAGCTCGAGCAGACAGTGGAGCAAATGAAGCAGAATGAAACTACTGCAATGAAGAAACAACAGGAATTAA
TGGATGAAAACTTTGACCTGTCAAAAAGACTGAGTGAGAACGAAATTATATGTAATGCTCTGCAGAGACA
GAAAGAGAGATTGGAAGGAGAAAATGATCTTTTGAAGAGGGAGAACAGCAGATTGCTCAGTTACATGGGT
CTGGATTTTAATTCTTTGCCGTATCAAGTACCTACTTCAGATGAAGGAGGCGCAAGACAAAATCCAGGAC
TTGCCTATGGAAACCCATATTCTGGTATCCAAGAAAGTTCTTCCCCCAGCCCGCTCTCCATCAAGAAATG
CCCTATCTGCAAAGCAGATGATATTTGTGATCACACCTTGGAGCAACAGCAGATGCAGCCCCTTTGTTTC
AATTGTCCAATTTGTGACAAGATCTTCCCAGCTACAGAGAAGCAGATCTTTGAAGACCACGTGTTCTGCC
ACTCTCTTTAAGCGGCCGCATCGTGACTGACTGACGATCTGCCTCGCGCGTTTCGGTGATGACGGTGAAA
ACCTCTGACACATGCAGCTCCCGGAGACGGTCACAGCTTGTCTGTAAGCGGATGCCGGGAGCAGACAAGC
CCGTCAGGGCGCGTCAGCGGGTGTTGGCGGGTGTCGGGGCGCAGCCATGACCCAGTCACGTAGCGATAGC
GGAGTGTATAATTCTTGAAGACGAAAGGGCCTCGTGATACGCCTATTTTTATAGGTTAATGTCATGATAA
TAATGGTTTCTTAGACGTCAGGTGGCACTTTTCGGGGAAATGTGCGCGGAACCCCTATTTGTTTATTTTT
CTAAATACATTCAAATATGTATCCGCTCATGAGACAATAACCCTGATAAATGCTTCAATAATATTGAAAA
AGGAAGAGTATGAGTATTCAACATTTCCGTGTCGCCCTTATTCCCTTTTTTGCGGCATTTTGCCTTCCTG
TTTTTGCTCACCCAGAAACGCTGGTGAAAGTAAAAGATGCTGAAGATCAGTTGGGTGCACGAGTGGGTTA
CATCGAACTGGATCTCAACAGCGGTAAGATCCTTGAGAGTTTTCGCCCCGAAGAACGTTTTCCAATGATG
AGCACTTTTAAAGTTCTGCTATGTGGCGCGGTATTATCCCGTGTTGACGCCGGGCAAGAGCAACTCGGTC
GCCGCATACACTATTCTCAGAATGACTTGGTTGAGTACTCACCAGTCACAGAAAAGCATCTTACGGATGG
CATGACAGTAAGAGAATTATGCAGTGCTGCCATAACCATGAGTGATAACACTGCGGCCAACTTACTTCTG
ACAACGATCGGAGGACCGAAGGAGCTAACCGCTTTTTTGCACAACATGGGGGATCATGTAACTCGCCTTG
ATCGTTGGGAACCGGAGCTGAATGAAGCCATACCAAACGACGAGCGTGACACCACGATGCCTGCAGCAAT
GGCAACAACGTTGCGCAAACTATTAACTGGCGAACTACTTACTCTAGCTTCCCGGCAACAATTAATAGAC
TGGATGGAGGCGGATAAAGTTGCAGGACCACTTCTGCGCTCGGCCCTTCCGGCTGGCTGGTTTATTGCTG
ATAAATCTGGAGCCGGTGAGCGTGGGTCTCGCGGTATCATTGCAGCACTGGGGCCAGATGGTAAGCCCTC
CCGTATCGTAGTTATCTACACGACGGGGAGTCAGGCAACTATGGATGAACGAAATAGACAGATCGCTGAG
ATAGGTGCCTCACTGATTAAGCATTGGTAACTGTCAGACCAAGTTTACTCATATATACTTTAGATTGATT
TAAAACTTCATTTTTAATTTAAAAGGATCTAGGTGAAGATCCTTTTTGATAATCTCATGACCAAAATCCC
TTAACGTGAGTTTTCGTTCCACTGAGCGTCAGACCCCGTAGAAAAGATCAAAGGATCTTCTTGAGATCCT
TTTTTTCTGCGCGTAATCTGCTGCTTGCAAACAAAAAAACCACCGCTACCAGCGGTGGTTTGTTTGCCGG
ATCAAGAGCTACCAACTCTTTTTCCGAAGGTAACTGGCTTCAGCAGAGCGCAGATACCAAATACTGTCCT
TCTAGTGTAGCCGTAGTTAGGCCACCACTTCAAGAACTCTGTAGCACCGCCTACATACCTCGCTCTGCTA
ATCCTGTTACCAGTGGCTGCTGCCAGTGGCGATAAGTCGTGTCTTACCGGGTTGGACTCAAGACGATAGT
TACCGGATAAGGCGCAGCGGTCGGGCTGAACGGGGGGTTCGTGCACACAGCCCAGCTTGGAGCGAACGAC
CTACACCGAACTGAGATACCTACAGCGTGAGCTATGAGAAAGCGCCACGCTTCCCGAAGGGAGAAAGGCG
GACAGGTATCCGGTAAGCGGCAGGGTCGGAACAGGAGAGCGCACGAGGGAGCTTCCAGGGGGAAACGCCT
GGTATCTTTATAGTCCTGTCGGGTTTCGCCACCTCTGACTTGAGCGTCGATTTTTGTGATGCTCGTCAGG
GGGGCGGAGCCTATGGAAAAACGCCAGCAACGCGGCCTTTTTACGGTTCCTGGCCTTTTGCTGGCCTTTT
GCTCACATGTTCTTTCCTGCGTTATCCCCTGATTCTGTGGATAACCGTATTACCGCCTTTGAGTGAGCTG
ATACCGCTCGCCGCAGCCGAACGACCGAGCGCAGCGAGTCAGTGAGCGAGGAAGCGGAAGAGCGCCTGAT
GCGGTATTTTCTCCTTACGCATCTGTGCGGTATTTCACACCGCATAAATTCCGACACCATCGAATGGCGC
AAAACCTTTCGCGGTATGGCATGATAGCGCCCGGAAGAGAGTCAATTCAGGGTGGTGAATGTGAAACCAG
TAACGTTATACGATGTCGCAGAGTATGCCGGTGTCTCTTATCAGACCGTTTCCCGCGTGGTGAACCAGGC
CAGCCACGTTTCTGCGAAAACGCGGGAAAAAGTGAAAGCGGCGATGGCGGAGCTGAATTACATTCCCAAC
CGCGTGGCACAACAACTGGCGGGCAAACAGTCGTTGCTGATTGGCGTTGCCACCTCCAGTCTGGCCCTGC
ACGCGCCGTCGCAAATTGTCGCGGCGATTAAATCTCGCGCCGATCAACTGGGTGCCAGCGTGGTGGTGTC
GATGGTAGAACGAAGCGGCGTCGAAGCCTGTAAAGCGGCGGTGCACAATCTTCTCGCGCAACGCGTCAGT
GGGCTGATCATTAACTATCCGCTGGATGACCAGGATGCCATTGCTGTGGAAGCTGCCTGCACTAATGTTC
CGGCGTTATTTCTTGATGTCTCTGACCAGACACCCATCAACAGTATTATTTTCTCCCATGAAGACGGTAC
GCGACTGGGCGTGGAGCATCTGGTCGCATTGGGTCACCAGCAAATCGCGCTGTTAGCGGGCCCATTAAGT
TCTGTCTCGGCGCGTCTGCGTCTGGCTGGCTGGCATAAATATCTCACTCGCAATCAAATTCAGCCGATAG
CGGAACGGGAAGGCGACTGGAGTGCCATGTCCGGTTTTCAACAAACCATGCAAATGCTGAATGAGGGCAT
CGTTCCCACTGCGATGCTGGTTGCCAACGATCAGATGGCGCTGGGCGCAATGCGCGCCATTACCGAGTCC
GGGCTGCGCGTTGGTGCGGATATCTCGGTAGTGGGATACGACGATACCGAAGACAGCTCATGTTATATCC
CGCCGTTAACCACCATCAAACAGGATTTTCGCCTGCTGGGGCAAACCAGCGTGGACCGCTTGCTGCAACT
CTCTCAGGGCCAGGCGGTGAAGGGCAATCAGCTGTTGCC
Features (pLannotate 1.2.2; 17 found; start..end, strand, type, name):
    137..158     +  protein_bind   CAP binding site: CAP binding activates transcription in the presence of cAMP. E. coli catabolite activator protein
    173..203     +  promoter       lac promoter: promoter for the E. coli lac operon
    211..227     +  protein_bind   lac operator: The lac repressor binds to the lac operator to inhibit transcription in E. coli. This inhibition can be relieved by adding lactose or isopropyl-β-D-thiogalactopyranoside (IPTG). lac repressor encoded by lacI
    247..420     +  CDS            lacZα: LacZα fragment of β-galactosidase; lacZ fragment
    684..800     -  CDS            yciV (fragment): RNAAM_ECOLI - Also known as trpH From Escherichia coli (strain K12).
    876..904     +  promoter       tac promoter: strong E. coli promoter; hybrid between the trp and lac UV5 promoters
    912..928     +  protein_bind   lac operator: The lac repressor binds to the lac operator to inhibit transcription in E. coli. This inhibition can be relieved by adding lactose or isopropyl-β-D-thiogalactopyranoside (IPTG). lac repressor encoded by lacI
    951..1604    +  CDS            GST26_SCHJA: Experimental evidence at protein level: Swiss-Prot protein existence level 1. GST isoenzymes appear to play a central role in the parasite detoxification system. Other functions are also suspected including a role in increasing the solubility of haematin in the parasite gut. From Schistosoma japonicum (Blood fluke).
   1611..2948    +  CDS            CALCOCO2: CACO2_HUMAN - Also known as NDP52 From Homo sapiens (Human).
   2979..3018    +  CDS            rop (fragment): Rop protein, which maintains plasmids at low copy number; rop
   3120..3160    +  misc_feature   bom (fragment): basis of mobility region from pBR322
   3265..3369    +  promoter       AmpR promoter: bla
   3370..4230    +  CDS            AmpR: β-lactamase; bla; confers resistance to ampicillin, carbenicillin, and related antibiotics
   4401..4989    +  rep_origin     ori: high-copy-number ColE1/pMB1/pBR322/pUC origin of replication
   5175..5226    -  misc_feature   bom (fragment): basis of mobility region from pBR322
   5233..5310    +  promoter       lacI promoter: lacI
   5311..124     +  CDS            lacI (across the origin): lac repressor; lacI; The lac repressor binds to the lac operator to inhibit transcription in E. coli. This inhibition can be relieved by adding lactose or isopropyl-β-D-thiogalactopyranoside (IPTG).
