[The description below was written by a language model from this plasmid's Addgene catalogue record and pLannotate feature annotations shown in this document.]
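Description:
GST-NDP52 is a bacterial expression plasmid built on the pGST2 backbone, a pGEX-type vector, for producing human NDP52 (the selective autophagy receptor encoded by CALCOCO2) as a glutathione S-transferase fusion in E. coli. The sequenced plasmid is about 6.3 kb. It replicates from a high-copy ColE1/pMB1-family origin and is selected through the β-lactamase gene (AmpR), driven by its own promoter, which confers ampicillin resistance. Short remnants of the pBR322 rop and bom regions are also annotated, along with a lacZα segment preceded by its lac promoter, operator and CAP site; these are backbone leftovers and not functional parts of the expression design.

The expression cassette consists of the strong hybrid tac promoter followed by a lac operator, then the Schistosoma japonicum GST coding sequence, and only a few bases downstream the CALCOCO2 open reading frame, giving an N-terminal GST tag on NDP52. The plasmid carries its own lacI gene with its native promoter, so the lac repressor keeps the tac promoter off until it is relieved by IPTG, allowing controlled induction. The GST moiety permits affinity capture on glutathione resin. The feature table does not annotate a protease cleavage site in the short linker between GST and NDP52, and the record lists the restriction sites used for cloning as unknown.

The stated purpose is purification of NDP52 protein, and the associated publication concerns in vitro reconstitution of cargo-induced LC3 lipidation in mammalian selective autophagy, where recombinant autophagy receptors such as NDP52 serve as defined components.
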