Addgene plasmid #171422: GST-NDP52
Purpose: For the purifcation of NDP52 protein
Depositing lab: James Hurley. Depositing organization: University of California, Berkeley. Publication: Reconstitution of cargo-induced LC3 lipidation in mammalian selective autophagy. Chang C, Shi X, Jensen LE, Yokom AL, Fracchiolla D, Martens S, Hurley JH. Sci Adv. 2021 Apr 23;7(17). pii: 7/17/eabg4922. doi: 10.1126/sciadv.abg4922. Print 2021 Apr. PubMed 33893090.
Backbone
  Vector backbone: pGST2
  Vector type: Bacterial Expression
Growth in bacteria
  Bacterial resistance: Ampicillin, 100 μg/mL
  Growth temperature: 37°C
  Growth strain: DH5alpha
  Copy number: High Copy
Gene/Insert
  Gene/Insert name: NDP52
  Species: H. sapiens (human)
  Entrez Gene: CALCOCO2 (a.k.a. NDP52)
  Cloning method: Restriction Enzyme; 5′ cloning site Unknown (unknown if destroyed); 3′ cloning site Unknown (unknown if destroyed)
Terms and licenses: Academic/Nonprofit Terms; Industry Terms: Not Available to Industry
How to cite: GST-NDP52 was a gift from James Hurley (Addgene plasmid # 171422 ; http://n2t.net/addgene:171422 ; RRID:Addgene_171422)
